Addgene plasmid #1233: 6975 pPROEX-HTb-SIS1
Depositing lab: Susan Lindquist. Depositing organization: Whitehead Institute for Biomedical Research. Publication: Hsp104 catalyzes formation and elimination of self-replicating Sup35 prion conformers. Shorter J, Lindquist S. Science 2004 Jun 18;304(5678):1793-7. Epub 2004 May 20. 10.1126/science.1098007 PubMed 15155912.
Backbone
  Vector backbone: pPROEX-HTb
  Backbone manufacturer: Invitrogen
  Backbone size w/o insert (bp): 5824
  Vector type: Bacterial Expression
Growth in bacteria
  Bacterial resistance: Ampicillin, 100 μg/mL
  Growth temperature: 37°C
  Growth strain: DH5alpha
  Copy number: High Copy
Gene/Insert
  Gene/Insert name: sis1
  Species: S. cerevisiae (budding yeast)
  Entrez Gene: SIS1 (a.k.a. YNL007C)
  Tag / fusion protein: his tag (tev cleavable) (N terminal on backbone)
  Cloning method: Restriction Enzyme; 5′ cloning site bamh1 (not destroyed); 3′ cloning site sac1 (not destroyed)
  Sequencing primers: 5′ M13/pUC Reverse
Resource information
  A portion of this plasmid was derived from a plasmid made by: Anil Cashikar
Terms and licenses: Academic/Nonprofit Terms; Industry Terms: Not Available to Industry
How to cite: 6975 pPROEX-HTb-SIS1 was a gift from Susan Lindquist (Addgene plasmid # 1233 ; http://n2t.net/addgene:1233 ; RRID:Addgene_1233)
