[The description below was written by a language model from this plasmid's Addgene catalogue record.]
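Description:
6975 pPROEX-HTb-SIS1 is a bacterial expression plasmid built on the commercial pPROEX-HTb backbone (about 5.8 kb without insert) for producing recombinant yeast Sis1 protein in E. coli. It is maintained as a high-copy plasmid under ampicillin selection. No feature table accompanies the record, so the promoter, origin of replication and other backbone elements are not explicitly listed. The pPROEX-HT series is generally known for IPTG-inducible expression from a trc promoter with a vector-borne lacI repressor gene, but this should be checked against the sequence rather than assumed from the catalogue fields.

The insert is the SIS1 open reading frame (YNL007C) from Saccharomyces cerevisiae, which encodes an Hsp40-family (J-domain) co-chaperone that partners with Hsp70. It was cloned between BamHI and SacI sites, both of which remain intact, so the insert can be excised or exchanged. The backbone supplies an N-terminal histidine tag followed by a TEV protease recognition site. The fusion protein can therefore be captured by immobilized-metal affinity chromatography, and the tag can then be cleaved off to leave near-native Sis1. The insert size is not stated in the record.

The associated publication concerns the role of Hsp104 in forming and eliminating self-replicating Sup35 prion conformers. This suggests the plasmid was used to make purified Sis1 for in vitro biochemical studies of chaperone action on yeast prion proteins. It would suit any application that needs purified, tag-removable Sis1.
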