>Addgene plasmid #1233 | 6975 pPROEX-HTb-SIS1 | addgene partial sequence | sequence record 16514 | 1233, M13pUC primer
CGTNNCCATCACCATCACCATCACGATTACGATATCCCAACGACCGAAAACCTGTATTTTCAGGGCGCCA
TGGGATCCATGGTCAAGGAGACAAAACTTTATGATTTACTTGGAGTATCTCCAAGTGCTAATGAGCAAGA
ACTGAAAAAGGGTTATAGAAAAGCAGCTCTAAAATATCATCCAGATAAGCCAACAGGTGACACAGAAAAG
TTTAAGGAGATATCAGAGGCCTTTGAAATTTTAAATGATCCTCAAAAAAGGGAAATATATGATCAATACG
GTCTCGAGGCTGCTAGATCTGGTGGTCCAAGCTTTGGTCCTGGTGGTCCTGGCGGTGCTGGAGGTGCTGG
AGGCTTCCCTGGCGGTGCGGGCGGATTCTCCGGAGGACATGCGTTCAGTAATGAGGATGCTTTCAATATT
TTTTCACAATTCTTTGGCGGCAGTTCCCCATTCGGTGGTGCTGATGACAGTGGCTTCAGTTTCTCTAGTT
ATCCATCTGGCGGCGGTGCTGGTATGGGAGGTATGCCTGGAGGAATGGGAGGAATGCATGGCGGCATGGG
AGGTATGCCTGGCGGCTTTAGATCAGCATCAAGCTCTCCCACGTATCCAGAGGAAGAAACAGTTCAAGTT
AATTTACCAGTTAGTCTAGAAGATTTGTTTGTTGGTAAAAAGAAGTCATTTAAAATTGGAAGAAAGGGCC
CACATGGGGCCTCTGAAAAGACACAAATTGACATTCAATTAAAACCGGGTTGGAAAGCTGGTACCAAAAT
AACATACAAGAACCAGGGTGATTACAATCCTCAAACGGGCCGTAGAAAGACTTTGCAGTTTGTCATCCAG
GAAAAGAGCCATCCAAACTTTAAAAGAGACGGTGATGACCTAATTTACACTCTGCCACTATCTTTCAAGG
AATCATTGNTTAGGTTTTCAAAACTATCCNAACAATTGATGGCANAACCTTACCTTTGTCGAGAGTACAG
CCTGTCCAACCCTCACAAACTTCTACTTATCNTGGTCAAGGTATGCCCACTCCAAGAACCCATCTCAAAA
AGTAATTTGATNGTAAATATAAAGTGGACTATCCCATATCCCTAACGACCCCCAAACNGGCTAAAATGAA
AATTTTAANAGNCCACAACCCCTTATTCCCGNCNCTTTCAATNTAAANCCTGCA
